Addgene plasmid #46271: pEGFPC1/GgVcl 1-258 A50I mutation
Depositing lab: Susan Craig. Depositing organization: Johns Hopkins University and School of Medicine. Publication: A conformational switch in vinculin drives formation and dynamics of a talin-vinculin complex at focal adhesions. Cohen DM, Kutscher B, Chen H, Murphy DB, Craig SW. J Biol Chem. 2006 Jun 9;281(23):16006-15. Epub 2006 Apr 10. 10.1074/jbc.M600738200 PubMed 16608855.
Backbone
  Vector backbone: pEGFP-C1
  Backbone manufacturer: Clonetech
  Backbone size w/o insert (bp): 4700
  Total vector size (bp): 7316
  Modifications to backbone: vector modified to contain unique Nde, Xho sites.
  Vector type: Mammalian Expression
  Selectable markers: Neomycin (select with G418)
Growth in bacteria
  Bacterial resistance: Kanamycin, 50 μg/mL
  Growth temperature: 37°C
  Growth strain: DH5alpha
  Copy number: Unknown
Gene/Insert
  Gene/Insert name: Vcl 1-258 (aka VD1) A50I mutation (alt names: Vinculin; Vcl)
  Species: G. gallus (chicken)
  Mutation: 1-258 (VD1 domain) A50I mutation
  GenBank ID: NM_205441.1
  Entrez Gene: VCL (a.k.a. VINC1)
  Promoter: CMV
  Tag / fusion protein: EGFP (N terminal on backbone)
  Cloning method: Restriction Enzyme; 5′ cloning site NdeI (not destroyed); 3′ cloning site XhoI (not destroyed)
  Sequencing primers: 5′ EGFP-C; 3′ SV40 pA R
Terms and licenses: Academic/Nonprofit Terms; Industry Terms: Not Available to Industry
Depositor comments: A50I mutation introduced into EGFP/V1-258 (Addgene plasmid 46270) by QCPCR.
How to cite: pEGFPC1/GgVcl 1-258 A50I mutation was a gift from Susan Craig (Addgene plasmid # 46271 ; http://n2t.net/addgene:46271 ; RRID:Addgene_46271)
