[The description below was written by a language model from this plasmid's Addgene catalogue record and pLannotate feature annotations shown in this document.]
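Description:
pEGFPC1/GgVcl 1-258 A50I mutation is a mammalian expression plasmid built on the pEGFP-C1 backbone, which the depositor modified to carry unique NdeI and XhoI sites. It encodes residues 1-258 of chicken (Gallus gallus) vinculin, the head subdomain known as VD1 or D1, fused in frame to the C-terminus of EGFP so that the fluorescent tag sits at the N-terminus of the fusion. Transcription is driven by the human cytomegalovirus immediate early enhancer and promoter and terminated by the SV40 polyadenylation signal. The insert lies between the NdeI and XhoI sites, both of which are retained. The automated annotation labels the vinculin segment by homology to the mouse protein, but the catalogue entry identifies it as the chicken sequence.

The plasmid replicates in E. coli from a high-copy ColE1/pUC-type origin and also carries an f1 origin. A single Tn5 aminoglycoside phosphotransferase gene provides both selections. A bacterial promoter drives it for kanamycin resistance in E. coli, and the SV40 early promoter, with the HSV TK poly(A) signal, drives it for G418 selection in mammalian cells. The A50I substitution was introduced by site-directed mutagenesis into the corresponding wild-type EGFP/V1-258 construct. The associated publication concerns a conformational switch in vinculin and formation of a talin-vinculin complex at focal adhesions, so the construct presumably serves as a mutant comparison to the wild-type head fragment in live-cell imaging, although the record does not state the effect of the mutation. The catalogue lists a total size of 7316 bp, whereas the depositor's full sequence is 5537 nt, which better fits a 4.7 kb backbone plus a roughly 0.8 kb insert.
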