Features (pLannotate 1.2.2; 16 found; start..end, strand, type, name):
      1..364     +  enhancer       CMV enhancer: human cytomegalovirus immediate early enhancer
    365..568     +  promoter       CMV promoter: human cytomegalovirus (CMV) immediate early promoter
    613..1329    +  CDS            EGFP: EGFP is a basic (constitutively fluorescent) green fluorescent protein published in 1996, derived from Aequorea victoria. It is reported to be a rapidly-maturing weak dimer with moderate acid sensitivity.
   1330..1364    +  misc_feature   MCS (fragment): multiple cloning site
   1393..2166    +  CDS            Vcl (fragment): VINC_MOUSE - Experimental evidence at protein level: Swiss-Prot protein existence level 1. Actin filament (F-actin)-binding protein involved in cell- matrix adhesion and cell-cell adhesion. Regulates cell-surface E- cadherin expression and potentiates mechanosensing by the E-cadherin complex. May also play important roles in cell morphology and locomotion (By similarity). From Mus musculus (Mouse).
   2174..2201    +  misc_feature   MCS (fragment): multiple cloning site
   2218..2302    +  CDS            large T antigen (fragment): large T antigen from SV40 (simian virus 40)
   2325..2446    +  polyA_signal   SV40 poly(A) signal: SV40 polyadenylation signal
   2480..2908    -  rep_origin     f1 ori (sequence partly withheld): f1 bacteriophage origin of replication; arrow indicates direction of (+) strand synthesis
   2935..3039    +  promoter       AmpR promoter: bla
   3041..3398    +  promoter       SV40 promoter: SV40 enhancer and early promoter
   3433..4227    +  CDS            NeoR/KanR: aminoglycoside phosphotransferase from Tn5; aph(3')-II (or nptII); confers resistance to neomycin, kanamycin, and G418 (Geneticin®)
   4248..4400    +  CDS            ble (fragment): BLE_KLEPN - Experimental evidence at protein level: Swiss-Prot protein existence level 1. Binding protein with a strong affinity to the bleomycin family of antibiotics. Binds to CL990; an antimitotic-antibiotic compound. From Klebsiella pneumoniae.
   4459..4506    +  polyA_signal   HSV TK poly(A) signal: herpes simplex virus thymidine kinase polyadenylation signal (Cole and Stacy, 1985)
   4597..4613    -  polyA_signal   bGH poly(A) signal (fragment): bovine growth hormone polyadenylation signal
   4835..5423    +  rep_origin     ori: high-copy-number ColE1/pMB1/pBR322/pUC origin of replication
>Addgene plasmid #46271 | pEGFPC1/GgVcl 1-258 A50I mutation | depositor full sequence | sequence record 65163 | pEGFPC1/GgVcl 1-258 A50I mutation sequence 5537 bps
TAGTTATTAATAGTAATCAATTACGGGGTCATTAGTTCATAGCCCATATATGGAGTTCCGCGTTACATAA
CTTACGGTAAATGGCCCGCCTGGCTGACCGCCCAACGACCCCCGCCCATTGACGTCAATAATGACGTATG
TTCCCATAGTAACGCCAATAGGGACTTTCCATTGACGTCAATGGGTGGAGTATTTACGGTAAACTGCCCA
CTTGGCAGTACATCAAGTGTATCTTATGCCAAGTACGCCCCCTATTGACGTCAATGACGGTAAATGGCCC
GCCTGGCATTATGCCCAGTACATGACCTTATGGGACTTTCCTACTTGGCAGTACATCTACGTATTAGTCA
TCGCTATTACCATGGTGATGCGGTTTTGGCAGTACATCAATGGGCGTGGATAGCGGTTTGACTCACGGGG
ATTTCCAAGTCTCCACCCCATTGACGTCAATGGGAGTTTGTTTTGGCACCAAAATCAACGGGACTTTCCA
AAATGTCGTAACAACTCCGCCCCATTGACGCAAATGGGCGGTAGGCGTGTACGGTGGGAGGTCTATATAA
GCAGAGCTGGTTTAGTGAACCGTCAGATCCGCTAGCGCTACCGGTCGCCACCATGGTGAGCAAGGGCGAG
GAGCTGTTCACCGGGGTGGTGCCCATCCTGGTCGAGCTGGACGGCGACGTAAACGGCCACAAGTTCAGCG
TGTCCGGCGAGGGCGAGGGCGATGCCACCTACGGCAAGCTGACCCTGAAGTTCATCTGCACCACCGGCAA
GCTGCCCGTGCCCTGGCCCACCCTCGTGACCACCCTGACCTACGGCGTGCAGTGCTTCAGCCGCTACCCC
GACCACATGAAGCAGCACGACTTCTTCAAGTCCGCCATGCCCGAAGGCTACGTCCAGGAGCGCACCATCT
TCTTCAAGGACGACGGCAACTACAAGACCCGCGCCGAGGTGAAGTTCGAGGGCGACACCCTGGTGAACCG
CATCGAGCTGAAGGGCATCGACTTCAAGGAGGACGGCAACATCCTGGGGCACAAGCTGGAGTACAACTAC
AACAGCCACAACGTCTATATCATGGCCGACAAGCAGAAGAACGGCATCAAGGTGAACTTCAAGATCCGCC
ACAACATCGAGGACGGCAGCGTGCAGCTCGCCGACCACTACCAGCAGAACACCCCCATCGGCGACGGCCC
CGTGCTGCTGCCCGACAACCACTACCTGAGCACCCAGTCCGCCCTGAGCAAAGACCCCAACGAGAAGCGC
GATCACATGGTCCTGCTGGAGTTCGTGACCGCCGCCGGGATCACTCTCGGCATGGACGAGCTGTACAAGT
CCGGACTCAGATCTAGAGCTCAAGCTTCGAATTCCGGCCCCCCCTGCCCCGCCGCCCATATGATGCCCGT
CTTCCACACGCGCACCATCGAGAGCATCTTGGAGCCCGTGGCTCAGCAGATCTCCCACCTGGTCATCATG
CACGAGGAGGGGGAGGTAGACGGCAAGGCCATCCCGGACCTCACCGCCCCCGTGTCGGCCGTGCAGGCCA
TCGTCAGCAACCTGGTGCGGGTTGGAAAAGAAACTGTGCAGACAACAGAAGACCAGATCTTGAAAAGGGA
TATGCCACCAGCATTCATCAAAGTAGAGAATGCCTGCACCAAGCTCGTTCGAGCAGCCCAGATGCTGCAA
GCAGATCCTTATTCAGTACCAGCTCGTGACTACCTAATTGATGGATCAAGAGGCATCCTTTCTGGAACAT
CAGACTTACTTCTGACATTTGATGAAGCGGAGGTCCGTAAAATCATCCGTGTCTGCAAAGGAATATTGGA
ATATCTGACTGTGGCAGAAGTAGTAGAGACTATGGAGGATTTGGTGACATATACAAAGAATCTAGGGCCA
GGAATGACAAAGATGGCGAAAATGATCGATGAGAGACAACAGGAATTAACTCATCAGGAACATAGGGTTA
TGCTGGTGAACTCCATGAATACTGTGAAGGAGCTATTGCCTGTACTTATTTCAGCTATGAAGATCTTTGT
AACCACAAAAAACACTAAAAGCCAGGGAATAGAAGAGGCCTTGAAAAATCGCAATTTCACAGTAGAGAAA
ATGAGTGCTGAGATAAATGAAATAATCCGTGTATTACAACTCACTTCCTGGGATGAAGATGCCTGGTAGC
TCGAGTCGACGGTACCGCGGGCCCGGGATCCACCGGATCTAGATAACTGATCATAATCAGCCATACCACA
TTTGTAGAGGTTTTACTTGCTTTAAAAAACCTCCCACACCTCCCCCTGAACCTGAAACATAAAATGAATG
CAATTGTTGTTGTTAACTTGTTTATTGCAGCTTATAATGGTTACAAATAAAGCAATAGCATCACAAATTT
CACAAATAAAGCATTTTTTTCACTGCATTCTAGTTGTGGTTTGTCCAAACTCATCAATGTATCTTAACGC
GTAAATTGTAAGCGTTAATATTTTGTTAAAATTCGCGTTAAATTTTTGTTAAATCAGCTCATTTTTTAAC
CAATAGGCCGAAATCGGCAAAATCCCTTATAAATCAAAAGAATAGACCGAGATAGGGT
[37 nt withheld, positions 2579-2615]
AAAGAACGTGGACTCCAACGTCAAAGG
[49 nt withheld, positions 2643-2691]
T
[91 nt withheld, positions 2693-2783]
G
[124 nt withheld, positions 2785-2908]
CAGGTGGCACTTTTCGGGGAAATGTGCGCGGAACCCCTATTTGTTTATTTTTCTAAATACATTCAAATAT
GTATCCGCTCATGAGACAATAACCCTGATAAATGCTTCAATAATATTGAAAAAGGAAGAGTCCTGAGGCG
GAAAGAACCAGCTGTGGAATGTGTGTCAGTTAGGGTGTGGAAAGTCCCCAGGCTCCCCAGCAGGCAGAAG
TATGCAAAGCATGCATCTCAATTAGTCAGCAACCAGGTGTGGAAAGTCCCCAGGCTCCCCAGCAGGCAGA
AGTATGCAAAGCATGCATCTCAATTAGTCAGCAACCATAGTCCCGCCCCTAACTCCGCCCATCCCGCCCC
TAACTCCGCCCAGTTCCGCCCATTCTCCGCCCCATGGCTGACTAATTTTTTTTATTTATGCAGAGGCCGA
GGCCGCCTCGGCCTCTGAGCTATTCCAGAAGTAGTGAGGAGGCTTTTTTGGAGGCCTAGGCTTTTGCAAA
GATCGATCAAGAGACAGGATGAGGATCGTTTCGCATGATTGAACAAGATGGATTGCACGCAGGTTCTCCG
GCCGCTTGGGTGGAGAGGCTATTCGGCTATGACTGGGCACAACAGACAATCGGCTGCTCTGATGCCGCCG
TGTTCCGGCTGTCAGCGCAGGGGCGCCCGGTTCTTTTTGTCAAGACCGACCTGTCCGGTGCCCTGAATGA
ACTGCAAGACGAGGCAGCGCGGCTATCGTGGCTGGCCACGACGGGCGTTCCTTGCGCAGCTGTGCTCGAC
GTTGTCACTGAAGCGGGAAGGGACTGGCTGCTATTGGGCGAAGTGCCGGGGCAGGATCTCCTGTCATCTC
ACCTTGCTCCTGCCGAGAAAGTATCCATCATGGCTGATGCAATGCGGCGGCTGCATACGCTTGATCCGGC
TACCTGCCCATTCGACCACCAAGCGAAACATCGCATCGAGCGAGCACGTACTCGGATGGAAGCCGGTCTT
GTCGATCAGGATGATCTGGACGAAGAGCATCAGGGGCTCGCGCCAGCCGAACTGTTCGCCAGGCTCAAGG
CGAGCATGCCCGACGGCGAGGATCTCGTCGTGACCCATGGCGATGCCTGCTTGCCGAATATCATGGTGGA
AAATGGCCGCTTTTCTGGATTCATCGACTGTGGCCGGCTGGGTGTGGCGGACCGCTATCAGGACATAGCG
TTGGCTACCCGTGATATTGCTGAAGAGCTTGGCGGCGAATGGGCTGACCGCTTCCTCGTGCTTTACGGTA
TCGCCGCTCCCGATTCGCAGCGCATCGCCTTCTATCGCCTTCTTGACGAGTTCTTCTGAGCGGGACTCTG
GGGTTCGAAATGACCGACCAAGCGACGCCCAACCTGCCATCACGAGATTTCGATTCCACCGCCGCCTTCT
ATGAAAGGTTGGGCTTCGGAATCGTTTTCCGGGACGCCGGCTGGATGATCCTCCAGCGCGGGGATCTCAT
GCTGGAGTTCTTCGCCCACCCTAGGGGGAGGCTAACTGAAACACGGAAGGAGACAATACCGGAAGGAACC
CGCGCTATGACGGCAATAAAAAGACAGAATAAAACGCACGGTGTTGGGTCGTTTGTTCATAAACGCGGGG
TTCGGTCCCAGGGCTGGCACTCTGTCGATACCCCACCGAGACCCCATTGGGGCCAATACGCCCGCGTTTC
TTCCTTTTCCCCACCCCACCCCCCAAGTTCGGGTGAAGGCCCAGGGCTCGCAGCCAACGTCGGGGCGGCA
GGCCCTGCCATAGCCTCAGGTTACTCATATATACTTTAGATTGATTTAAAACTTCATTTTTAATTTAAAA
GGATCTAGGTGAAGATCCTTTTTGATAATCTCATGACCAAAATCCCTTAACGTGAGTTTTCGTTCCACTG
AGCGTCAGACCCCGTAGAAAAGATCAAAGGATCTTCTTGAGATCCTTTTTTTCTGCGCGTAATCTGCTGC
TTGCAAACAAAAAAACCACCGCTACCAGCGGTGGTTTGTTTGCCGGATCAAGAGCTACCAACTCTTTTTC
CGAAGGTAACTGGCTTCAGCAGAGCGCAGATACCAAATACTGTCCTTCTAGTGTAGCCGTAGTTAGGCCA
CCACTTCAAGAACTCTGTAGCACCGCCTACATACCTCGCTCTGCTAATCCTGTTACCAGTGGCTGCTGCC
AGTGGCGATAAGTCGTGTCTTACCGGGTTGGACTCAAGACGATAGTTACCGGATAAGGCGCAGCGGTCGG
GCTGAACGGGGGGTTCGTGCACACAGCCCAGCTTGGAGCGAACGACCTACACCGAACTGAGATACCTACA
GCGTGAGCTATGAGAAAGCGCCACGCTTCCCGAAGGGAGAAAGGCGGACAGGTATCCGGTAAGCGGCAGG
GTCGGAACAGGAGAGCGCACGAGGGAGCTTCCAGGGGGAAACGCCTGGTATCTTTATAGTCCTGTCGGGT
TTCGCCACCTCTGACTTGAGCGTCGATTTTTGTGATGCTCGTCAGGGGGGCGGAGCCTATGGAAAAACGC
CAGCAACGCGGCCTTTTTACGGTTCCTGGCCTTTTGCTGGCCTTTTGCTCACATGTTCTTTCCTGCGTTA
TCCCCTGATTCTGTGGATAACCGTATTACCGCCATGCAT
