>Addgene plasmid #46271 | pEGFPC1/GgVcl 1-258 A50I mutation | addgene partial sequence | sequence record 66882 | EGFP-C 5'-CATGGTCCTGCTGGAGTTCGTG-3'
TCTCGGCATGGACGAGCTGTACAAGTCCGGACTCAGATCTAGAGCTCAAGCTTCGAATTCCGGCCCCCCC
TGCCCCGCCGCCCATATGATGCCCGTCTTCCACACGCGCACCATCGAGAGCATCTTGGAGCCCGTGGCTC
AGCAGATCTCCCACCTGGTCATCATGCACGAGGAGGGGGAGGTAGACGGCAAGGCCATCCCGGACCTCAC
CGCCCCCGTGTCGGCCGTGCAGGCCATCGTCAGCAACCTGGTGCGGGTTGGAAAAGAAACTGTGCAGACA
ACAGAAGACCAGATCTTGAAAAGGGATATGCCACCAGCATTCATCAAAGTAGAGAATGCCTGCACCAAGC
TCGTTCGAGCAGCCCAGATGCTGCAAGCAGATCCTTATTCAGTACCAGCTCGTGACTACCTAATTGATGG
ATCAAGAGGCATCCTTTCTGGAACATCAGACTTACTTCTGACATTTGATGAAGCGGAGGTCCGTAAAATC
ATCCGTGTCTGCAAAGGAATATTGGAATATCTGACTGTGGCAGAAGTAGTAGAGACTATGGAGGATTTGG
TGACATATACAAAGAATCTAGGGCCAGGAATGACAAAGATGGCGAAAATGATCGATGAGAGACAACAGGA
ATTAACTCATCAGGAACATAGGGTTATGCTGGTGAACTCCATGAATACTGTGAAGGAGCTATTGCCTGTA
CTTATTTCAGCTATGAAGATCTTTGTAACCACAAAAAACACTAAAAGCCAGGGAATAGAAGAGGCCTTGA
AAAATCGCAATTTCACAGTAGAGAAAATGAGTGCTGAGATAAATGAAATAATCCGTGTATTACAACTCAC
TTCCTGGGATGAAGATGCCTGGTAGCTCGAGTCGACGGTACCGCGGGCCCGGGATCCACCGGATCTAGAT
AACTGATCATAATCAGCCATACCACATTTGTAGAGGTTTTACTTGCTTTAAAAAACCTCCCACACCTCCC
CCTGAACCTGAAACATAAAATGAA
