>Addgene plasmid #46271 | pEGFPC1/GgVcl 1-258 A50I mutation | addgene partial sequence | sequence record 66883 | SV40pA-R 5'-GAAATTTGTGATGCTATTGC-3'
TAAACAAGTTAACAACAACAATTGCATTCATTTTATGTTTCAGGTTCAGGGGGAGGTGTGGGAGGTTTTT
TAAAGCAAGTAAAACCTCTACAAATGTGGTATGGCTGATTATGATCAGTTATCTAGATCCGGTGGATCCC
GGGCCCGCGGTACCGTCGACTCGAGCTACCAGGCATCTTCATCCCAGGAAGTGAGTTGTAATACACGGAT
TATTTCATTTATCTCAGCACTCATTTTCTCTACTGTGAAATTGCGATTTTTCAAGGCCTCTTCTATTCCC
TGGCTTTTAGTGTTTTTTGTGGTTACAAAGATCTTCATAGCTGAAATAAGTACAGGCAATAGCTCCTTCA
CAGTATTCATGGAGTTCACCAGCATAACCCTATGTTCCTGATGAGTTAATTCCTGTTGTCTCTCATCGAT
CATTTTCGCCATCTTTGTCATTCCTGGCCCTAGATTCTTTGTATATGTCACCAAATCCTCCATAGTCTCT
ACTACTTCTGCCACAGTCAGATATTCCAATATTCCTTTGCAGACACGGATGATTTTACGGACCTCCGCTT
CATCAAATGTCAGAAGTAAGTCTGATGTTCCAGAAAGGATGCCTCTTGATCCATCAATTAGGTAGTCACG
AGCTGGTACTGAATAAGGATCTGCTTGCAGCATCTGGGCTGCTCGAACGAGCTTGGTGCAGGCATTCTCT
ACTTTGATGAATGCTGGTGGCATATCCCTTTTCAAGATCTGGTCTTCTGTTGTCTGCACAGTTTCTTTTC
CAACCCGCACCAGGTTGCTGACGATGGCCTGCACGGCCGACACGGGGGCGGTGAGGTCCGGGATGGCCTT
GCCGTCTACCTCCCCCTCCTCGTGCATGATGACCAGGTGG
